>Addgene plasmid #143279 | TFORF1453 | addgene full sequence | sequence record 396135 | Addgene NGS Result
TTAATGTAGTCTTATGCAATACTCTTGTAGTCTTGCAACATGGTAACGATGAGTTAGCAACATGCCTTAC
AAGGAGAGAAAAAGCACCGTGCATGCCGATTGGTGGAAGTAAGGTGGTACGATCGTGCCTTATTAGGAAG
GCAACAGACGGGTCTGACATGGATTGGACGAACCACTGAATTGCCGCATTGCAGAGATATTGTATTTAAG
TGCCTAGCTCGATACATAAACGGGTCTCTCTGGTTAGACCAGATCTGAGCCTGGGAGCTCTCTGGCTAAC
TAGGGAACCCACTGCTTAAGCCTCAATAAAGCTTGCCTTGAGTGCTTCAAGTAGTGTGTGCCCGTCTGTT
GTGTGACTCTGGTAACTAGAGATCCCTCAGACCCTTTTAGTCAGTGTGGAAAATCTCTAGCAGTGGCGCC
CGAACAGGGACTTGAAAGCGAAAGGGAAACCAGAGGAGCTCTCTCGACGCAGGACTCGGCTTGCTGAAGC
GCGCACGGCAAGAGGCGAGGGGCGGCGACTGGTGAGTACGCCAAAAATTTTGACTAGCGGAGGCTAGAAG
GAGAGAGATGGGTGCGAGAGCGTCAGTATTAAGCGGGGGAGAATTAGATCGCGATGGGAAAAAATTCGGT
TAAGGCCAGGGGGAAAGAAAAAATATAAATTAAAACATATAGTATGGGCAAGCAGGGAGCTAGAACGATT
CGCAGTTAATCCTGGCCTGTTAGAAACATCAGAAGGCTGTAGACAAATACTGGGACAGCTACAACCATCC
CTTCAGACAGGATCAGAAGAACTTAGATCATTATATAATACAGTAGCAACCCTCTATTGTGTGCATCAAA
GGATAGAGATAAAAGACACCAAGGAAGCTTTAGACAAGATAGAGGAAGAGCAAAACAAAAGTAAGACCAC
CGCACAGCAAGCGGCCGCTGATCTTCAGACCTGGAGGAGGAGATATGAGGGACAATTGGAGAAGTGAATT
ATATAAATATAAAGTAGTAAAAATTGAACCATTAGGAGTAGCACCCACCAAGGCAAAGAGAAGAGTGGTG
CAGAGAGAAAAAAGAGCAGTGGGAATAGGAGCTTTGTTCCTTGGGTTCTTGGGAGCAGCAGGAAGCACTA
TGGGCGCAGCGTCAATGACGCTGACGGTACAGGCCAGACAATTATTGTCTGGTATAGTGCAGCAGCAGAA
CAATTTGCTGAGGGCTATTGAGGCGCAACAGCATCTGTTGCAACTCACAGTCTGGGGCATCAAGCAGCTC
CAGGCAAGAATCCTGGCTGTGGAAAGATACCTAAAGGATCAACAGCTCCTGGGGATTTGGGGTTGCTCTG
GAAAACTCATTTGCACCACTGCTGTGCCTTGGAATGCTAGTTGGAGTAATAAATCTCTGGAACAGATTTG
GAATCACACGACCTGGATGGAGTGGGACAGAGAAATTAACAATTACACAAGCTTAATACACTCCTTAATT
GAAGAATCGCAAAACCAGCAAGAAAAGAATGAACAAGAATTATTGGAATTAGATAAATGGGCAAGTTTGT
GGAATTGGTTTAACATAACAAATTGGCTGTGGTATATAAAATTATTCATAATGATAGTAGGAGGCTTGGT
AGGTTTAAGAATAGTTTTTGCTGTACTTTCTATAGTGAATAGAGTTAGGCAGGGATATTCACCATTATCG
TTTCAGACCCACCTCCCAACCCCGAGGGGACCCATGCATTGCATCTCAATTAGTCAGCAACCAGGTGTGG
AAAGTCCCCAGGCTCCCCAGCAGGCAGAAGTATGCAAAGCATGCGTCTCAATTAGTCAGCAACCATAGTC
CCGCCCCTAACTCCGCCCATCCCGCCCCTAACTCCGCCCAGTTCCGCCCATTCTCCGCCCCATGGCTGAC
TAATTTTTTTTATTTATGCAGAGGCCGAGGCCGCCTCGGCCTCTGAGCTATTCCAGAAGTAGTGAGGAGG
CTTTTTTGGAGGCCTAGGCTTTTGCAAAAAGCTTTCTAGAGGTACCACCGGAGCTTACCATGACCGAGTA
CAAGCCCACGGTGCGCCTCGCCACCCGCGACGACGTCCCCAGGGCCGTACGCACCCTCGCCGCCGCGTTC
GCCGACTACCCCGCCACGCGCCACACCGTCGATCCGGACCGCCACATCGAGCGGGTCACCGAGCTGCAAG
AACTCTTCCTCACGCGCGTCGGGCTCGACATCGGCAAGGTGTGGGTCGCGGACGACGGCGCCGCCGTGGC
GGTCTGGACCACGCCGGAGAGCGTCGAAGCGGGGGCGGTGTTCGCCGAGATCGGCCCGCGCATGGCCGAG
TTGAGCGGTTCCCGGCTGGCCGCGCAGCAACAGATGGAAGGCCTCCTGGCGCCGCACCGGCCCAAGGAGC
CCGCGTGGTTCCTGGCCACCGTCGGCGTCTCGCCCGACCACCAGGGCAAGGGTCTGGGCAGCGCCGTCGT
GCTCCCCGGAGTGGAGGCGGCCGAGCGCGCCGGGGTGCCCGCCTTCCTGGAGACCTCCGCGCCCCGCAAC
CTCCCCTTCTACGAGCGGCTCGGCTTCACCGTCACCGCCGACGTCGAGGTGCCCGAAGGACCGCGCACCT
GGTGCATGACCCGCAAGCCCGGTGCCAGTTAACGAATTCTAGATCTTGAGACAAATGGCAGTATTCATCC
ACAATTTTAAAAGAAAAGGGGGGATTGGGGGGTACAGTGCAGGGGAAAGAATAGTAGACATAATAGCAAC
AGACATACAAACTAAAGAATTACAAAAACAAATTACAAAAATTCAAAATTTTCGGGTTTATTACAGGGAC
AGCAGAGATCCACTTTGGCGCCGGCTCGAGGCCTGCAGGTGCAAAGATGGATAAAGTTTTAAACAGAGAG
GAATCTTTGCAGCTAATGGACCTTCTAGGTCTTGAAAGGAGTGGGAATTGGCTCCGGTGCCCGTCAGTGG
GCAGAGCGCACATCGCCCACAGTCCCCGAGAAGTTGGGGGGAGGGGTCGGCAATTGAACCGGTGCCTAGA
GAAGGTGGCGCGGGGTAAACTGGGAAAGTGATGTCGTGTACTGGCTCCGCCTTTTTCCCGAGGGTGGGGG
AGAACCGTATATAAGTGCAGTAGTCGCCGTGAACGTTCTTTTTCGCAACGGGTTTGCCGCCAGAACACAG
GTAAGTGCCGTGTGTGGTTCCCGCGGGCCTGGCCTCTTTACGGGTTATGGCCCTTGCGTGCCTTGAATTA
CTTCCACCTGGCTGCAGTACGTGATTCTTGATCCCGAGCTTCGGGTTGGAAGTGGGTGGGAGAGTTCGAG
GCCTTGCGCTTAAGGAGCCCCTTCGCCTCGTGCTTGAGTTGAGGCCTGGCCTGGGCGCTGGGGCCGCCGC
GTGCGAATCTGGTGGCACCTTCGCGCCTGTCTCGCTGCTTTCGATAAGTCTCTAGCCATTTAAAATTTTT
GATGACCTGCTGCGACGCTTTTTTTCTGGCAAGATAGTCTTGTAAATGCGGGCCAAGATCTGCACACTGG
TATTTCGGTTTTTGGGGCCGCGGGCGGCGACGGGGCCCGTGCGTCCCAGCGCACATGTTCGGCGAGGCGG
GGCCTGCGAGCGCGGCCACCGAGAATCGGACGGGGGTAGTCTCAAGCTGGCCGGCCTGCTCTGGTGCCTG
GCCTCGCGCCGCCGTGTATCGCCCCGCCCTGGGCGGCAAGGCTGGCCCGGTCGGCACCAGTTGCGTGAGC
GGAAAGATGGCCGCTTCCCGGCCCTGCTGCAGGGAGCTCAAAATGGAGGACGCGGCGCTCGGGAGAGCGG
GCGGGTGAGTCACCCACACAAAGGAAAAGGGCCTTTCCGTCCTCAGCCGTCGCTTCATGTGACTCCACGG
AGTACCGGGCGCCGTCCAGGCACCTCGATTAGTTCTCGAGCTTTTGGAGTACGTCGTCTTTAGGTTGGGG
GGAGGGGTTTTATGCGATGGAGTTTCCCCACACTGAGTGGGTGGAGACTGAAGTTAGGCCAGCTTGGCAC
TTGATGTAATTCTCCTTGGAATTTGCCCTTTTTGAGTTTGGATCTTGGTTCATTCTCAAGCCTCAGACAG
TGGTTCAAAGTTTTTTTCTTCCATTTCAGGTGTCGTGAGGCTAGCACCGCCACCATGACTGGAGTCTTTG
ACAGTCTAGTGGCTGATATGCACTCGACCCAGATCGCCGCCTCCAGCACGTACCACCAGCACCAGCAGCC
CCCGAGCGGCGGCGGCGCCGGCCCGGGTGGCAACAGCAGCAGCAGCAGCAGCCTCCACAAGCCCCAGGAG
TCGCCCACCCTTCCGGTGTCCACCGCCACCGACAGCAGCTACTACACCAACCAGCAGCACCCGGCGGGCG
GCGGCGGCGGCGGGGGCTCGCCCTACGCGCACATGGGTTCCTACCAGTACCAAGCCAGCGGCCTCAACAA
CGTCCCTTACTCCGCCAAGAGCAGCTATGACCTGGGCTACACCGCCGCCTACACCTCCTACGCTCCCTAT
GGAACCAGTTCGTCCCCAGCCAACAACGAGCCTGAGAAGGAGGACCTTGAGCCTGAAATTCGGATAGTGA
ACGGGAAGCCAAAGAAAGTCCGGAAACCCCGCACCATCTACTCCAGTTTCCAGCTGGCGGCTCTTCAGCG
GCGTTTCCAAAAGACTCAATACTTGGCCTTGCCGGAGCGAGCCGAGCTGGCGGCCTCTCTGGGCCTCACC
CAGACTCAGGTCAAAATCTGGTTCCAGAACCGCCGGTCCAAGTTCAAGAAGATGTGGAAAAGTGGTGAGA
TCCCCTCGGAGCAGCACCCTGGGGCCAGCGCTTCTCCACCTTGTGCTTCGCCGCCAGTCTCAGCGCCGGC
CTCCTGGGACTTTGGTGTGCCGCAGCGGATGGCGGGCGGCGGTGGTCCGGGCAGTGGCGGCAGCGGCGCC
GGCAGCTCGGGCTCCAGCCCGAGCAGCGCGGCCTCGGCTTTTCTGGGCAACTACCCCTGGTACCACCAGA
CCTCGGGATCCGCCTCACACCTGCAGGCCACGGCGCCGCTGCTGCACCCCACTCAGACCCCGCAGCCGCA
TCACCACCACCACCATCACGGCGGCGGGGGCGCCCCGGTGAGCGCGGGGACGATTTTCTAGTAATGAACT
AGTCCGTAACTTGAAAGTATTTCGATTTCTTGGCTTTATATATCTTGTGGAAAGGACGACCTTGATAAGG
AAATAGCGGTGGCACGCGTTAAGTCGACAATCAACCTCTGGATTACAAAATTTGTGAAAGATTGACTGGT
ATTCTTAACTATGTTGCTCCTTTTACGCTATGTGGATACGCTGCTTTAATGCCTTTGTATCATGCTATTG
CTTCCCGTATGGCTTTCATTTTCTCCTCCTTGTATAAATCCTGGTTGCTGTCTCTTTATGAGGAGTTGTG
GCCCGTTGTCAGGCAACGTGGCGTGGTGTGCACTGTGTTTGCTGACGCAACCCCCACTGGTTGGGGCATT
GCCACCACCTGTCAGCTCCTTTCCGGGACTTTCGCTTTCCCCCTCCCTATTGCCACGGCGGAACTCATCG
CCGCCTGCCTTGCCCGCTGCTGGACAGGGGCTCGGCTGTTGGGCACTGACAATTCCGTGGTGTTGTCGGG
GAAATCATCGTCCTTTCCTTGGCTGCTCGCCTGTGTTGCCACCTGGATTCTGCGCGGGACGTCCTTCTGC
TACGTCCCTTCGGCCCTCAATCCAGCGGACCTTCCTTCCCGCGGCCTGCTGCCGGCTCTGCGGCCTCTTC
CGCGTCTTCGCCTTCGCCCTCAGACGAGTCGGATCTCCCTTTGGGCCGCCTCCCCGCGTCGACTTTAAGA
CCAATGACTTACAAGGCAGCTGTAGATCTTAGCCACTTTTTAAAAGAAAAGGGGGGACTGGAAGGGCTAA
TTCACTCCCAACGAAGACAAGATCTGCTTTTTGCTTGTACTGGGTCTCTCTGGTTAGACCAGATCTGAGC
CTGGGAGCTCTCTGGCTAACTAGGGAACCCACTGCTTAAGCCTCAATAAAGCTTGCCTTGAGTGCTTCAA
GTAGTGTGTGCCCGTCTGTTGTGTGACTCTGGTAACTAGAGATCCCTCAGACCCTTTTAGTCAGTGTGGA
AAATCTCTAGCAGTACGTATAGTAGTTCATGTCATCTTATTATTCAGTATTTATAACTTGCAAAGAAATG
AATATCAGAGAGTGAGAGGAACTTGTTTATTGCAGCTTATAATGGTTACAAATAAAGCAATAGCATCACA
AATTTCACAAATAAAGCATTTTTTTCACTGCATTCTAGTTGTGGTTTGTCCAAACTCATCAATGTATCTT
ATCATGTCTGGCTCTAGCTATCCCGCCCCTAACTCCGCCCATCCCGCCCCTAACTCCGCCCAGTTCCGCC
CATTCTCCGCCCCATGGCTGACTAATTTTTTTTATTTATGCAGAGGCCGAGGCCGCCTCGGCCTCTGAGC
TATTCCAGAAGTAGTGAGGAGGCTTTTTTGGAGGCCTAGGGACGTACCCAATTCGCCCTATAGTGAGTCG
TATTACGCGCGCTCACTGGCCGTCGTTTTACAACGTCGTGACTGGGAAAACCCTGGCGTTACCCAACTTA
ATCGCCTTGCAGCACATCCCCCTTTCGCCAGCTGGCGTAATAGCGAAGAGGCCCGCACCGATCGCCCTTC
CCAACAGTTGCGCAGCCTGAATGGCGAATGGG
[124 nt withheld, positions 6683-6806]
C
[91 nt withheld, positions 6808-6898]
A
[49 nt withheld, positions 6900-6948]
CCTTTGACGTTGGAGTCCACGTTCTTT
[37 nt withheld, positions 6976-7012]
ACCCTATCTCGGTCTATTCTTTTGATTTATAAGGGATTTTGCCGATTTCGGCCTATTGGTTAAAAAATGA
GCTGATTTAACAAAAATTTAACGCGAATTTTAACAAAATATTAACGCTTACAATTTAGGTGGCACTTTTC
GGGGAAATGTGCGCGGAACCCCTATTTGTTTATTTTTCTAAATACATTCAAATATGTATCCGCTCATGAG
ACAATAACCCTGATAAATGCTTCAATAATATTGAAAAAGGAAGAGTATGAGTATTCAACATTTCCGTGTC
GCCCTTATTCCCTTTTTTGCGGCATTTTGCCTTCCTGTTTTTGCTCACCCAGAAACGCTGGTGAAAGTAA
AAGATGCTGAAGATCAGTTGGGTGCACGAGTGGGTTACATCGAACTGGATCTCAACAGCGGTAAGATCCT
TGAGAGTTTTCGCCCCGAAGAACGTTTTCCAATGATGAGCACTTTTAAAGTTCTGCTATGTGGCGCGGTA
TTATCCCGTATTGACGCCGGGCAAGAGCAACTCGGTCGCCGCATACACTATTCTCAGAATGACTTGGTTG
AGTACTCACCAGTCACAGAAAAGCATCTTACGGATGGCATGACAGTAAGAGAATTATGCAGTGCTGCCAT
AACCATGAGTGATAACACTGCGGCCAACTTACTTCTGACAACGATCGGAGGACCGAAGGAGCTAACCGCT
TTTTTGCACAACATGGGGGATCATGTAACTCGCCTTGATCGTTGGGAACCGGAGCTGAATGAAGCCATAC
CAAACGACGAGCGTGACACCACGATGCCTGTAGCAATGGCAACAACGTTGCGCAAACTATTAACTGGCGA
ACTACTTACTCTAGCTTCCCGGCAACAATTAATAGACTGGATGGAGGCGGATAAAGTTGCAGGACCACTT
CTGCGCTCGGCCCTTCCGGCTGGCTGGTTTATTGCTGATAAATCTGGAGCCGGTGAGCGTGGGTCTCGCG
GTATCATTGCAGCACTGGGGCCAGATGGTAAGCCCTCCCGTATCGTAGTTATCTACACGACGGGGAGTCA
GGCAACTATGGATGAACGAAATAGACAGATCGCTGAGATAGGTGCCTCACTGATTAAGCATTGGTAACTG
TCAGACCAAGTTTACTCATATATACTTTAGATTGATTTAAAACTTCATTTTTAATTTAAAAGGATCTAGG
TGAAGATCCTTTTTGATAATCTCATGACCAAAATCCCTTAACGTGAGTTTTCGTTCCACTGAGCGTCAGA
CCCCGTAGAAAAGATCAAAGGATCTTCTTGAGATCCTTTTTTTCTGCGCGTAATCTGCTGCTTGCAAACA
AAAAAACCACCGCTACCAGCGGTGGTTTGTTTGCCGGATCAAGAGCTACCAACTCTTTTTCCGAAGGTAA
CTGGCTTCAGCAGAGCGCAGATACCAAATACTGTTCTTCTAGTGTAGCCGTAGTTAGGCCACCACTTCAA
GAACTCTGTAGCACCGCCTACATACCTCGCTCTGCTAATCCTGTTACCAGTGGCTGCTGCCAGTGGCGAT
AAGTCGTGTCTTACCGGGTTGGACTCAAGACGATAGTTACCGGATAAGGCGCAGCGGTCGGGCTGAACGG
GGGGTTCGTGCACACAGCCCAGCTTGGAGCGAACGACCTACACCGAACTGAGATACCTACAGCGTGAGCT
ATGAGAAAGCGCCACGCTTCCCGAAGGGAGAAAGGCGGACAGGTATCCGGTAAGCGGCAGGGTCGGAACA
GGAGAGCGCACGAGGGAGCTTCCAGGGGGAAACGCCTGGTATCTTTATAGTCCTGTCGGGTTTCGCCACC
TCTGACTTGAGCGTCGATTTTTGTGATGCTCGTCAGGGGGGCGGAGCCTATGGAAAAACGCCAGCAACGC
GGCCTTTTTACGGTTCCTGGCCTTTTGCTGGCCTTTTGCTCACATGTTCTTTCCTGCGTTATCCCCTGAT
TCTGTGGATAACCGTATTACCGCCTTTGAGTGAGCTGATACCGCTCGCCGCAGCCGAACGACCGAGCGCA
GCGAGTCAGTGAGCGAGGAAGCGGAAGAGCGCCCAATACGCAAACCGCCTCTCCCCGCGCGTTGGCCGAT
TCATTAATGCAGCTGGCACGACAGGTTTCCCGACTGGAAAGCGGGCAGTGAGCGCAACGCAATTAATGTG
AGTTAGCTCACTCATTAGGCACCCCAGGCTTTACACTTTATGCTTCCGGCTCGTATGTTGTGTGGAATTG
TGAGCGGATAACAATTTCACACAGGAAACAGCTATGACCATGATTACGCCAAGCGCGCAATTAACCCTCA
CTAAAGGGAACAAAAGCTGGAGCTGCAAGC
Features (pLannotate 1.2.2; 31 found; start..end, strand, type, name):
      5..231     +  promoter       RSV promoter: Rous sarcoma virus enhancer/promoter
    232..412     +  LTR            5' LTR (truncated): truncated 5' long terminal repeat (LTR) from HIV-1
    459..584     +  misc_feature   HIV-1 Ψ: packaging signal of human immunodeficiency virus type 1
    568..931     +  CDS            HIV-1 gag (fragment): gag protein from human immunodeficiency virus 1; gag
   1077..1310    +  misc_feature   RRE: The Rev response element (RRE) of HIV-1 allows for Rev-dependent mRNA export from the nucleus to the cytoplasm.
   1687..1713    +  CDS            Rev (fragment): human immunodeficiency virus 1 (HIV-1) Rev protein; rev; enhances nuclear export of unspliced and incompletely spliced viral mRNAs
   1720..1743    +  promoter       SV40 promoter (fragment): SV40 early promoter
   1744..1815    +  promoter       SV40 promoter (fragment): SV40 enhancer and early promoter
   1839..1974    +  rep_origin     SV40 ori: SV40 origin of replication
   2020..2616    +  CDS            PuroR (fragment): puromycin N-acetyltransferase; pac from Streptomyces; confers resistance to puromycin
   2665..2782    +  misc_feature   cPPT/CTS: central polypurine tract and central termination sequence of HIV-1
   2847..2913    +  CDS            small t antigen (fragment): SV40 (simian virus 40) small t antigen
   2920..4098    +  promoter       EF-1α promoter: strong constitutive promoter for human elongation factor EF-1α
   4115..5098    +  CDS            DLX2: DLX2_HUMAN - Experimental evidence at protein level: Swiss-Prot protein existence level 1. Acts as a transcriptional activator. Plays a role in terminal differentiation of interneurons, such as amacrine and bipolar cells in the developing retina. Likely to play a regulatory role in the development of the ventral forebrain. May play a role in craniofacial patterning and morphogenesis. From Homo sapiens (Human).
   5114..5167    +  promoter       U6 promoter (fragment): RNA polymerase III promoter for human U6 snRNA
   5209..5797    +  misc_feature   WPRE: woodchuck hepatitis virus posttranscriptional regulatory element
   5848..5867    +  misc_feature   cPPT/CTS (fragment): central polypurine tract and central termination sequence of HIV-1
   5869..6102    +  LTR            3' LTR (ΔU3): self-inactivating 3' long terminal repeat (LTR) from HIV-1
   6180..6301    +  polyA_signal   SV40 poly(A) signal: SV40 polyadenylation signal
   6341..6476    +  rep_origin     SV40 ori: SV40 origin of replication
   6497..6515    -  promoter       T7 promoter: promoter for bacteriophage T7 RNA polymerase
   6523..6678    +  CDS            lacZα (fragment): LacZα fragment of β-galactosidase; lacZ fragment
   6683..7111    +  rep_origin     f1 ori (sequence partly withheld): f1 bacteriophage origin of replication; arrow indicates direction of (+) strand synthesis
   7164..7268    +  promoter       AmpR promoter: bla
   7269..8129    +  CDS            AmpR: β-lactamase; bla; confers resistance to ampicillin, carbenicillin, and related antibiotics
   8300..8888    +  rep_origin     ori: high-copy-number ColE1/pMB1/pBR322/pUC origin of replication
   9071..9163    +  CDS            lacI (fragment): lac repressor; lacI; The lac repressor binds to the lac operator to inhibit transcription in E. coli. This inhibition can be relieved by adding lactose or isopropyl-β-D-thiogalactopyranoside (IPTG).
   9176..9197    +  protein_bind   CAP binding site: CAP binding activates transcription in the presence of cAMP. E. coli catabolite activator protein
   9212..9242    +  promoter       lac promoter: promoter for the E. coli lac operon
   9250..9266    +  protein_bind   lac operator: The lac repressor binds to the lac operator to inhibit transcription in E. coli. This inhibition can be relieved by adding lactose or isopropyl-β-D-thiogalactopyranoside (IPTG). lac repressor encoded by lacI
   9311..9329    +  promoter       T3 promoter: promoter for bacteriophage T3 RNA polymerase
