[The description below was written by a language model from this plasmid's Addgene catalogue record and pLannotate feature annotations shown in this document.]
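Description:
TFORF1453 is a lentiviral mammalian expression plasmid built on the pLX_TRC317 backbone and carrying the human DLX2 open reading frame. It is one member of a barcoded transcription factor ORF collection. In bacteria it is maintained through a high-copy ColE1/pUC-type origin with ampicillin resistance (β-lactamase), and an f1 origin is also present. The depositor notes that the plasmid can recombine. This is a common issue for LTR-containing vectors and is consistent with the use of a recombination-limiting growth strain.

The viral portion has a third-generation, self-inactivating layout. An RSV promoter drives a truncated HIV-1 5' LTR, followed by the Ψ packaging signal with a gag fragment, the Rev response element for Rev-dependent nuclear export of the genomic RNA, a cPPT/CTS element, and a ΔU3 3' LTR followed by an SV40 polyadenylation signal.

Between the LTRs are two expression units. An SV40 early promoter drives puromycin N-acetyltransferase for selection of transduced cells. The EF-1α promoter drives the DLX2 coding sequence, with a WPRE downstream to enhance transcript stability and expression. DLX2 is a homeobox-family transcriptional activator linked to interneuron differentiation and to forebrain and craniofacial development.

The record states that each ORF in the collection is paired with a unique 24-bp barcode. The barcode is not annotated in the feature table, although the stated insert size exceeds the annotated coding sequence by about a hundred base pairs. The short "U6 promoter", "small t antigen", lacZα and lacI fragments appear to be backbone remnants or partial annotation matches.

The construct is intended for constitutive DLX2 overexpression after lentiviral transduction, particularly in pooled screens where the barcode identifies which transcription factor each cell received.
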