Addgene plasmid #143279: TFORF1453
Purpose: Lentiviral vector for overexpressing transcription factor ORFs with unique 24-bp barcodes. Barcodes facilitate identification of transcription factors in pooled screens.
Depositing lab: Feng Zhang. Depositing organization: Broad Institute. Publication: A transcription factor atlas of directed differentiation. Joung J, Ma S, Tay T, Geiger-Schuller KR, Kirchgatterer PC, Verdine VK, Guo B, Arias-Garcia MA, Allen WE, Singh A, Kuksenko O, Abudayyeh OO, Gootenberg JS, Fu Z, Macrae RK, Buenrostro JD, Regev A, Zhang F. Cell. 2023 Jan 5;186(1):209-229.e26. doi: 10.1016/j.cell.2022.11.026. PubMed 36608654.
Backbone
  Vector backbone: pLX_TRC317
  Backbone manufacturer: Broad Institute Genetic Perturbation Platform
  Backbone size w/o insert (bp): 8264
  Vector type: Mammalian Expression, Lentiviral
  Selectable markers: Puromycin
Growth in bacteria
  Bacterial resistance: Ampicillin, 100 μg/mL
  Growth temperature: 37°C
  Growth strain: NEB Stable
  Copy number: High Copy
Gene/Insert
  Gene/Insert name: DLX2
  Species: H. sapiens (human)
  Insert size (bp): 1088
  Entrez Gene: DLX2 (a.k.a. TES-1, TES1)
  Promoter: EF1a
  Cloning method: Unknown
  Sequencing primers: 5′ GGGTGGAGACTGAAGTTAGGCCAG; 3′ CACATAGCGTAAAAGGAGCAACATAG
Terms and licenses: Academic/Nonprofit Terms; Industry Terms: Not Available to Industry
Depositor comments: NM_004405,ENST00000234198 . The transcription factor ORF portion of this plasmid was synthesized by Genewiz. Please test multiple small colonies in case of plasmid recombination. To make this collection available in a timely manner, a portion of this collection was not fully sequenced by Addgene. If an Addgene verified full plasmid sequence is not available, please contact us prior to placing an order to request the full sequence.
How to cite: TFORF1453 was a gift from Feng Zhang (Addgene plasmid # 143279 ; http://n2t.net/addgene:143279 ; RRID:Addgene_143279)
