>Addgene plasmid #143279 | TFORF1453 | depositor partial sequence | sequence record 281975 | Insert
ACCGCCACCATGACTGGAGTCTTTGACAGTCTAGTGGCTGATATGCACTCGACCCAGATCGCCGCCTCCA
GCACGTACCACCAGCACCAGCAGCCCCCGAGCGGCGGCGGCGCCGGCCCGGGTGGCAACAGCAGCAGCAG
CAGCAGCCTCCACAAGCCCCAGGAGTCGCCCACCCTTCCGGTGTCCACCGCCACCGACAGCAGCTACTAC
ACCAACCAGCAGCACCCGGCGGGCGGCGGCGGCGGCGGGGGCTCGCCCTACGCGCACATGGGTTCCTACC
AGTACCAAGCCAGCGGCCTCAACAACGTCCCTTACTCCGCCAAGAGCAGCTATGACCTGGGCTACACCGC
CGCCTACACCTCCTACGCTCCCTATGGAACCAGTTCGTCCCCAGCCAACAACGAGCCTGAGAAGGAGGAC
CTTGAGCCTGAAATTCGGATAGTGAACGGGAAGCCAAAGAAAGTCCGGAAACCCCGCACCATCTACTCCA
GTTTCCAGCTGGCGGCTCTTCAGCGGCGTTTCCAAAAGACTCAATACTTGGCCTTGCCGGAGCGAGCCGA
GCTGGCGGCCTCTCTGGGCCTCACCCAGACTCAGGTCAAAATCTGGTTCCAGAACCGCCGGTCCAAGTTC
AAGAAGATGTGGAAAAGTGGTGAGATCCCCTCGGAGCAGCACCCTGGGGCCAGCGCTTCTCCACCTTGTG
CTTCGCCGCCAGTCTCAGCGCCGGCCTCCTGGGACTTTGGTGTGCCGCAGCGGATGGCGGGCGGCGGTGG
TCCGGGCAGTGGCGGCAGCGGCGCCGGCAGCTCGGGCTCCAGCCCGAGCAGCGCGGCCTCGGCTTTTCTG
GGCAACTACCCCTGGTACCACCAGACCTCGGGATCCGCCTCACACCTGCAGGCCACGGCGCCGCTGCTGC
ACCCCACTCAGACCCCGCAGCCGCATCACCACCACCACCATCACGGCGGCGGGGGCGCCCCGGTGAGCGC
GGGGACGATTTTCTAGTAATGAACTAGTCCGTAACTTGAAAGTATTTCGATTTCTTGGCTTTATATATCT
TGTGGAAAGGACGACCTTGATAAGGAAATAGCGGTGGC
