>Addgene plasmid #143279 | TFORF1453 | depositor partial sequence | sequence record 281976 | Barcode
CCTTGATAAGGAAATAGCGGTGGC
